Addgene plasmid #90979: pADH99
Purpose: NAT-marked CAS9 expression construct; part 1 of 2 of C.alb HIS1-FLP CRISPR system. Use with pADH100-series gRNA expression constructs.
Depositing lab: Aaron Hernday. Depositing organization: University of California, Merced. Publication: An Efficient, Rapid, and Recyclable System for CRISPR-Mediated Genome Editing in Candida albicans. Nguyen N, Quail MMF, Hernday AD. mSphere. 2017 Apr 26;2(2):e00149-17. doi: 10.1128/mSphereDirect.00149-17. eCollection 2017 Mar-Apr. PubMed 28497115.
Backbone
  Vector backbone: pUC19
  Backbone size w/o insert (bp): 2242
  Total vector size (bp): 11119
  Vector type: CRISPR
  Selectable markers: Nourseothricin (NAT)
Growth in bacteria
  Bacterial resistance: Ampicillin, 100 μg/mL
  Growth temperature: 37°C
  Growth strain: DH5alpha
  Copy number: High Copy
Gene/Insert 1
  Gene/Insert name: US_HIS1
  Insert size (bp): 433
Gene/Insert 2
  Gene/Insert name: FRT
  Insert size (bp): 34
Gene/Insert 3
  Gene/Insert name: pENO1
  Insert size (bp): 783
Gene/Insert 4
  Gene/Insert name: C. albicans Cas9
  Insert size (bp): 4113
Gene/Insert 5
  Gene/Insert name: pMAL2
  Insert size (bp): 548
Gene/Insert 6
  Gene/Insert name: FLP
  Insert size (bp): 1272
Gene/Insert 7
  Gene/Insert name: NAT 1 of 2
  Insert size (bp): 846
Terms and licenses: Academic/Nonprofit Terms; Industry Terms: Not Available to Industry
How to cite: pADH99 was a gift from Aaron Hernday (Addgene plasmid # 90979 ; http://n2t.net/addgene:90979 ; RRID:Addgene_90979)
