[The description below was written by a language model from this plasmid's Addgene catalogue record and pLannotate feature annotations shown in this document.]
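Description:
pADH99 is a pUC19-based CRISPR plasmid of about 11.1 kb that supplies the Cas9 half of a two-part, recyclable genome-editing system for Candida albicans. It is meant to be used with the pADH100-series guide RNA constructs. In E. coli it is maintained through the high-copy ColE1/pUC origin and selected with ampicillin via the bla gene. Remnants of the pUC19 lac promoter region are also annotated. No yeast replication origin is listed, which fits a design that works by chromosomal integration rather than episomal maintenance.

The payload begins with a 433 bp segment of homology upstream of HIS1 (US_HIS1), followed by a minimal FRT site. Next comes the ENO1 promoter driving a C. albicans-adapted Streptococcus pyogenes Cas9, which the feature table shows followed by a 3xFLAG tag and the CYC1 terminator. Downstream, the MAL2 promoter controls the FLP recombinase gene. The cassette ends with an Ashbya gossypii TEF promoter and a truncated nourseothricin acetyltransferase coding sequence, catalogued as "NAT 1 of 2". This partial marker implies that the remainder of NAT is carried by the companion gRNA construct, so that nourseothricin resistance would be restored only when the two parts are joined. The record does not spell out this mechanism or where the second FRT site lies. The presence of FLP and FRT points to later recombinase-mediated excision of the integrated Cas9/marker cassette, allowing the NAT marker to be reused in further rounds of editing.

The annotated "Iah1" fragment between the CYC1 terminator and FLP is probably a spurious database match within the MAL2 promoter region. The depositor and sequencing-derived records differ by only four nucleotides in length and carry identical annotations.
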