Features (pLannotate 1.2.2; 14 found; start..end, strand, type, name):
    523..556     -  protein_bind   FRT (minimal): supports FLP-mediated excision but not integration (Turan and Bode, 2011) FLP recombinase from the Saccharomyces cerevisiae 2μ plasmid
   1340..5443    +  CDS            cas9: CAS9_STRP1 - Also known as csn1 From Streptococcus pyogenes serotype M1.
   5525..5590    +  CDS            3xFLAG: three tandem FLAG® epitope tags, followed by an enterokinase cleavage site
   5655..5902    +  terminator     CYC1 terminator: S. cerevisiae CYC1; transcription terminator for CYC1
   5945..6223    -  CDS            Iah1 (fragment): IAH1_RAT - Also known as Harpb64. Experimental evidence at transcript level: Swiss-Prot protein existence level 2. Probable lipase. From Rattus norvegicus (Rat).
   6461..7732    +  CDS            FLP: site-specific recombinase FLP is a site-specific recombinase from Saccharomyces cerevisiae. Recombination occurs at FRT sequences.
   8160..8503    +  promoter       TEF promoter: Ashbya gossypii TEF promoter
   8517..8966    +  CDS            sta (fragment): STA_STRLA - Experimental evidence at protein level: Swiss-Prot protein existence level 1. Involved in resistance to streptothricin, a broad-spectrum antibiotic produced by streptomycetes. Detoxifies streptothricin via acetylation of the beta amino group of the first beta-lysyl moiety of streptothricin. From Streptomyces lavendulae.
   9011..9041    -  promoter       lac promoter: promoter for the E. coli lac operon
   9056..9077    -  protein_bind   CAP binding site: CAP binding activates transcription in the presence of cAMP. E. coli catabolite activator protein
   9090..9182    -  CDS            lacI (fragment): lac repressor; lacI; The lac repressor binds to the lac operator to inhibit transcription in E. coli. This inhibition can be relieved by adding lactose or isopropyl-β-D-thiogalactopyranoside (IPTG).
   9365..9953    -  rep_origin     ori: high-copy-number ColE1/pMB1/pBR322/pUC origin of replication
  10124..10984   -  CDS            AmpR: β-lactamase; bla; confers resistance to ampicillin, carbenicillin, and related antibiotics
  10985..11089   -  promoter       AmpR promoter: bla
>Addgene plasmid #90979 | pADH99 | depositor full sequence | sequence record 175695 | pADH99 sequence 11119 bps
CTAAGAAACCATTATTATCATGACATTAACCTATAAAAATAGGCGTATCACGAGGCCCTTTGACGGCACG
GCCACGCGTTTAAACCGCCTCAAGCCATGGGATATGCTCAAAATATTGCTTAACTGGGGGTTTAACAAAT
ACATGTATGGTAATCCAAATGGGTATGGGGTTAGTAGTAATTTGGTAGTGAAAACCCCGGTAGACGGAGA
ATTAATAAATACCCCAAAATCCACCACAGGACTCGACAGGTACCTGGAGGATGAGGAGACAGAAGTTAGT
AGTAACAATTTGGGGACAGAAGAGGATACAGTGACATCAGAGGAAGAAGACAGCGAAGGTATAGTCAAAA
AGCAATAGGACAGCAAGACAATTTATTTATTTAATAGTTTTTTATAAATGTAAAATCTATCACAACATGT
GTACTTAATTTTCTGTGGTAGGGGAGGCCATTTCGTTGAAACGTGTCGCGAGCGGTTGTGAGAATTGACT
CATTTTGATTATTACGCAACCATTGAAATTTTGAAGTTCCTATACTTTCTAGAGAATAGGAACTTCACAG
CTAACAATTACACAAAAAAAATTCTCTTTTCGATGTAGCAACTATCTTCAACTAAAACATTTTCTCCTTC
GGCCCATGATTGTCCTCCGGGTCGACAGCAAGCCGTTACAATTGAGATGGAAAGCGACCTACCTTCACTC
GATAAGGTGCTTAATTGTACTTCATATAAATCTGGCCCGGATCTAAACAAATGAGTTCCATTAAGCCGTG
GGTTCTCAATTAGGGTTTTTGTTTTTGATTTAGAAAAAAGAGATCAAGATTTGTTTACAGGTGATGCCTT
TTTTTAGAACTTATGCGTTGCAAAAGTTGACTAACGATTTCTATAAGGTGATCCACACTAATTATACAAA
CGTACAAACAGACATACTTTTCCTGCGTTCACCTGATGTTGGCCAGATTTCTCTCTTCATTGCATAGAAC
ATAACCACACTAGGGCAACAGAAAAAAAAAAAAAGTGCATCGGGAAGTTGTGTTCCATTCATTATATGTC
TACTACTGCATATGAGTAGCCCACCCACCACCACCATAGTAAGTTTTTGTGTATGCGCGCCGTCAGGTTA
TTTCATTTCTGAATTTTTCAACCACCTTACTCCCTTTATTGTTGATTGACAATTTTGCTCACAGTAAGAT
CTTTTAGACTCCAATTAATATAAAATAAGTCTGATTTTCCAATTCCTGTTTTTTCTTTTTTTTTCTGTTT
CTATTTCTTTCCTTTTCTCCCTTTTTTTTAATTCTTCATTCAATCATCAATTGATAATTCAGGAATATTA
CAACCCGGGATGGATAAAAAGTATAGTATTGGTTTAGATATTGGTACTAACTCTGTGGGTTGGGCAGTTA
TCACTGACGAATATAAAGTTCCATCAAAGAAATTTAAGGTGTTAGGTAACACTGACAGACACTCAATAAA
AAAGAATCTTATCGGTGCTCTTTTGTTCGACTCCGGTGAAACTGCCGAGGCTACACGTTTAAAAAGAACA
GCAAGAAGAAGATATACCCGTAGAAAAAATAGAATATGTTATTTACAAGAAATCTTTTCTAATGAAATGG
CTAAAGTTGATGATTCCTTTTTCCATAGATTGGAAGAGTCATTTTTGGTTGAAGAAGACAAAAAGCATGA
GAGACATCCAATCTTTGGGAATATAGTTGATGAAGTGGCTTACCATGAAAAATATCCTACCATTTATCAT
TTAAGAAAGAAATTGGTAGATTCAACTGATAAAGCTGACCTTAGATTAATCTATTTAGCACTTGCCCATA
TGATTAAATTTAGAGGTCATTTTTTGATTGAAGGTGATTTGAACCCAGATAATTCTGACGTGGATAAATT
ATTTATTCAATTAGTCCAAACCTACAACCAATTATTTGAGGAAAATCCAATTAATGCTAGTGGTGTCGAT
GCCAAAGCTATATTATCAGCCAGATTATCAAAATCTAGACGTTTGGAAAATTTGATTGCCCAATTGCCAG
GAGAAAAAAAGAATGGATTATTTGGAAACTTGATCGCATTATCATTGGGTTTGACACCAAATTTTAAATC
TAATTTTGATTTAGCTGAAGATGCTAAATTACAATTATCAAAAGACACCTATGACGACGATTTGGACAAT
TTACTTGCTCAAATTGGTGATCAATATGCAGATTTGTTCTTAGCTGCTAAAAACTTATCTGATGCTATTT
TGTTGTCTGATATTTTGAGAGTGAACACAGAAATAACCAAAGCTCCATTATCAGCATCTATGATCAAACG
TTATGATGAACACCATCAGGATTTGACTTTATTGAAAGCTTTGGTGAGACAACAATTGCCAGAGAAGTAT
AAAGAAATCTTTTTCGATCAATCTAAAAACGGGTATGCAGGTTATATTGATGGGGGTGCCTCCCAAGAGG
AATTTTACAAATTTATAAAACCTATTTTAGAAAAGATGGATGGGACTGAGGAACTTTTGGTCAAATTGAA
CAGAGAAGATTTGTTACGTAAACAGAGAACTTTTGATAATGGTAGTATACCTCACCAAATTCATTTGGGT
GAGTTGCATGCAATTTTAAGAAGACAAGAAGATTTTTATCCATTTTTAAAAGATAATAGAGAAAAAATCG
AGAAAATTTTAACCTTTAGAATTCCATACTATGTTGGGCCTTTGGCTAGAGGTAATTCAAGATTTGCCTG
GATGACACGTAAATCAGAAGAAACTATTACCCCTTGGAATTTTGAAGAGGTTGTTGATAAAGGAGCATCA
GCACAGAGTTTTATTGAAAGAATGACCAATTTCGATAAAAACTTACCAAATGAAAAAGTTTTACCAAAAC
ATTCCTTGTTATACGAATATTTTACTGTTTACAATGAACTTACAAAGGTTAAATATGTTACTGAAGGTAT
GCGTAAGCCAGCCTTTTTATCTGGAGAACAGAAAAAGGCAATAGTTGATTTATTGTTTAAAACAAATAGA
AAAGTTACTGTTAAACAATTAAAAGAAGATTACTTTAAGAAAATTGAATGTTTTGATTCAGTTGAAATCA
GTGGTGTTGAAGACAGATTTAATGCTAGTTTAGGAACTTACCATGATTTACTTAAAATTATCAAAGATAA
AGATTTCTTGGATAACGAAGAAAATGAAGACATTTTAGAAGACATTGTTTTAACCTTAACTTTATTCGAA
GATAGAGAGATGATTGAAGAACGTTTGAAGACTTATGCACATTTGTTTGACGATAAAGTGATGAAACAGT
TGAAAAGAAGACGTTATACTGGATGGGGTAGATTGTCTCGTAAATTGATCAATGGAATTAGAGATAAACA
AAGTGGTAAAACTATCTTGGACTTTTTGAAATCTGACGGATTTGCTAATAGAAATTTCATGCAATTGATC
CACGACGATAGTTTGACATTTAAAGAAGACATCCAAAAGGCCCAAGTGAGTGGGCAAGGTGATTCATTAC
ATGAACATATTGCAAATTTAGCCGGATCTCCTGCTATTAAGAAAGGGATATTACAAACTGTTAAAGTTGT
GGATGAATTAGTGAAAGTAATGGGAAGACATAAACCTGAAAACATTGTCATTGAGATGGCAAGAGAAAAT
CAAACTACACAAAAAGGACAGAAAAATAGTAGAGAACGTATGAAAAGAATAGAAGAGGGTATTAAAGAAT
TGGGTAGTCAAATATTGAAAGAACACCCAGTGGAAAATACCCAGTTGCAAAATGAAAAATTATATCTTTA
CTACCTTCAAAATGGACGTGATATGTATGTTGATCAGGAATTAGATATAAATAGACTTTCAGATTATGAT
GTAGATCATATAGTTCCACAATCTTTCTTGAAAGATGATTCCATAGACAATAAAGTATTAACTAGAAGTG
ATAAAAATAGAGGTAAAAGTGATAATGTCCCAAGTGAGGAAGTCGTCAAAAAGATGAAAAATTACTGGCG
TCAACTTTTGAATGCTAAATTAATTACTCAAAGAAAATTTGATAATTTGACTAAAGCAGAAAGAGGTGGG
CTTTCTGAATTAGATAAAGCCGGGTTCATTAAAAGACAATTGGTCGAAACTAGACAAATTACTAAACATG
TTGCCCAAATTTTAGATTCCCGTATGAACACTAAGTATGACGAAAATGATAAGTTAATACGTGAGGTTAA
AGTCATTACTTTAAAATCAAAACTTGTCTCTGATTTCAGAAAGGATTTCCAATTCTATAAAGTTAGAGAA
ATTAATAATTATCATCATGCTCATGATGCATATTTGAATGCTGTAGTTGGAACTGCTTTAATCAAGAAAT
ACCCTAAATTAGAATCTGAATTTGTATATGGTGATTACAAAGTCTATGATGTTAGAAAGATGATTGCTAA
ATCAGAACAAGAAATTGGTAAAGCTACAGCTAAATACTTCTTTTACTCTAACATTATGAATTTCTTTAAA
ACAGAAATTACTTTGGCAAACGGTGAAATTAGAAAAAGACCTCTTATTGAAACAAATGGTGAGACTGGAG
AGATAGTTTGGGACAAAGGGCGTGATTTCGCTACTGTTAGAAAAGTTTTATCAATGCCACAAGTTAACAT
TGTAAAGAAAACAGAGGTTCAAACTGGTGGTTTCTCAAAAGAAAGTATTTTGCCTAAAAGAAATAGTGAT
AAATTGATTGCCAGAAAAAAGGATTGGGATCCAAAGAAATATGGTGGTTTCGACTCACCAACCGTAGCCT
ATTCTGTTTTGGTTGTGGCAAAGGTTGAAAAGGGTAAAAGTAAAAAGCTTAAATCAGTAAAAGAACTTTT
GGGTATTACAATAATGGAAAGAAGTTCCTTTGAAAAGAACCCTATTGATTTTTTGGAAGCTAAAGGTTAT
AAGGAAGTAAAGAAGGACTTAATAATCAAATTGCCTAAATATTCTTTATTTGAATTAGAAAATGGGAGAA
AAAGAATGTTGGCTTCTGCTGGAGAATTGCAAAAGGGTAATGAATTAGCATTGCCTTCCAAATATGTTAA
CTTCTTGTATTTAGCTTCACACTATGAAAAGTTGAAAGGGTCACCAGAAGATAACGAGCAAAAACAATTA
TTTGTTGAACAACACAAACACTACTTAGATGAGATTATAGAACAAATTAGTGAATTCAGTAAAAGAGTGA
TATTAGCTGATGCAAATTTAGATAAAGTTTTGTCAGCCTATAACAAACATAGAGATAAGCCAATTAGAGA
ACAAGCAGAAAACATTATTCACTTATTTACCCTTACCAATTTAGGAGCACCTGCTGCTTTCAAGTATTTT
GATACAACAATTGATCGTAAAAGATATACCTCAACAAAAGAAGTCTTAGACGCCACCTTAATTCATCAAT
CAATCACTGGATTGTATGAGACAAGAATTGATTTGTCTCAATTGGGTGGTGATGAAGGGGCTGATCCTAA
GAAGAAAAGAAAAGTTGATCCAAAGAAAAAGCGTAAGGTGGATCCTAAGAAAAAGAGAAAGGTTGACTAC
AAAGACCATGACGGTGATTATAAAGATCATGACATCGACTACAAGGATGACGATGACAAGTGATAATGAC
TGCAGAGATCCATCGACCTGCCGCCAAGCTAATTCCGGGCGAATTTCTGTCGAGTCATGTAATTAGTTAT
GTCACGCTTACATTCACGCCCTCCCCCCACATCCGCTCTAACCGAAAAGGAAGGAGTTAGACAACCTGAA
GTCTAGGTCCCTATTTATTTTTTTATAGTTATGTTAGTATTAAGAACGTTATTTATATTTCAAATTTTTC
TTTTTTTTCTGTACAGACGCGTGTACGCATGTAACATTATACTGAAAACCTTGCTTGAGAAGGTTTTGGG
ACGCTCGAAGGCTTTAATTTGCGGCCCCAATAATGATTGGTTTGATATTTTTGTCTAGTACCATCTGTAC
CATTACACTTAAATTATCTTTATATCTGTCTAACTCGACTGTCTGGATTTCATTGATGTAGTCGTATGCA
TCGTTAGTTCCAAAAAATATTGTCATCAATTTGATATTGGTTTCCGACTCTAAAATTTTTGGAAGAATTT
GTCTAGCGTGCTCTGAGTTGTAGCCACTGAAACCACGGTTAATAACATCCAATTTTCGGATATACACATT
CTGTAATGCTGGATGAAAGCCATACTGGGTACAACTAAACTGGGTGATGGAGTCACCGAACAACACAAAT
TTACCGTATTCCATGATTGCTATGGTTGAGAATTTTTTTTTTTTCTTGTCCCACGCCATTTTTCAAATTA
TGCAGTTGAGAATGTTAGTTTTTGTGTACACCCCGTTCGCTGAATATTTCGGAATAATTCAAAGATTGGG
GAGTGGGGGAGGCGATAGACGAAGACACGGTATAAAAATGGGCAAAATTTTCCCCAACTTTTTGCAGTGG
TTTAACTAATAATCGTCGACATGCCACAATTTGATATATTATGTAAAACACCACCTAAGGTGCTTGTTCG
TCAGTTTGTGGAAAGGTTTGAAAGACCTTCAGGTGAGAAAATAGCATTATGTGCTGCTGAACTAACCTAT
TTATGTTGGATGATTACACATAACGGAACAGCAATCAAGAGAGCCACATTCATGAGCTATAATACTATCA
TAAGCAATTCGTTGAGTTTCGATATTGTCAATAAATCACTCCAGTTTAAATACAAGACGCAAAAAGCAAC
AATTTTGGAAGCCTCATTAAAGAAATTGATTCCTGCTTGGGAATTTACAATTATTCCTTACTATGGACAA
AAACATCAATCTGATATCACTGATATTGTAAGTAGTTTGCAATTACAGTTCGAATCATCGGAAGAAGCAG
ATAAGGGAAATAGCCACAGTAAAAAAATGCTTAAAGCACTTCTAAGTGAGGGTGAAAGCATCTGGGAGAT
CACTGAGAAAATACTAAATTCGTTTGAGTATACTTCGAGATTTACAAAAACAAAAACTTTATACCAATTC
CTCTTCCTAGCTACTTTCATCAATTGTGGAAGATTCAGCGATATTAAGAACGTTGATCCGAAATCATTTA
AATTAGTCCAAAATAAGTATTTGGGAGTAATAATCCAGTGTTTAGTGACAGAGACAAAGACAAGCGTTAG
TAGGCACATATACTTCTTTAGCGCAAGGGGTAGGATCGATCCACTTGTATATTTGGATGAATTTTTGAGG
AATTCTGAACCAGTCCTAAAACGAGTAAATAGGACCGGCAATTCTTCAAGCAATAAACAGGAATACCAAT
TATTAAAAGATAACTTAGTCAGATCGTACAATAAAGCTTTGAAGAAAAATGCGCCTTATTCAATCTTTGC
TATAAAAAATGGCCCAAAATCTCACATTGGAAGACATTTGATGACCTCATTTCTTTCAATGAAGGGCCTA
ACGGAGTTGACTAATGTTGTGGGAAATTGGAGCGATAAGCGTGCTTCTGCCGTGGCCAGGACAACGTATA
CTCATCAGATAACAGCAATACCTGATCACTACTTCGCACTAGTTTCTCGGTACTATGCATATGATCCAAT
ATCAAAGGAAATGATAGCATTGAAGGATGAGACTAATCCAATTGAGGAGTGGCAGCATATAGAACAGCTA
AAGGGTAGTGCTGAAGGAAGCATACGATACCCCGCATGGAATGGGATAATATCACAGGAGGTACTAGACT
ACCTTTCATCCTACATAAATAGACGCATATAAGAGTGAAATTCTGGAAATCTGGAAATCTGGTTTTGTAT
TCTTGTTATTCTTCTTTTTGTTATTACATATATAACTTGTTACTTTTTTAAAAAAATCTTTGTATATTTT
ATAAATATATAAAACTAAATTTAAGAAAAAGAGAAAAATGTTTTATTTGAGAGATTGAAATTTTACTTGA
ATTTAGCTTAGCTTTTATAAAGTATTATTATGTAAAAAAACAAAACAAATATACATTAAAAAGTTAAGAC
TATAAAATAGCCACCCAAGGCATTTCTATATCTTGTTGTTGTTGTTTTCATCTTCTGTATCAGAGGAACT
TATTTTATTATTTTCGTCACGGGTATTTTCTCTTGTTTGATGATTCATCCCATTCATTCCATCATAAAAT
ATCAAGCTTGCCTCGTCCCCGCCGGGTCACCCGGCCAGCGACATGGAGGCCCAGAATACCCTCCTTGACA
GTCTTGACGTGCGCAGCTCAGGGGCATGATGTGACTGTCGCCCGTACATTTAGCCCATACATCCCCATGT
ATAATCATTTGCATCCATACATTTTGATGGCCGCACGGCGCGAAGCAAAAATTACGGCTCCTCGCTGCAG
ACCTGCGAGCAGGGAAACGCTCCCCTCACAGACGCGTTGAATTGTCCCCACGCCGCGCCCCTGTAGAGAA
ATATAAAAGGTTAGGATTTGCCACTGAGGTTCTTCTTTCATATACTTCCTTTTAAAATCTTGCTAGGATA
CAGTTCTCACATCACATCCGAACATAAACAACCGGATCCTACAATTATGTCTACTACTTTGGATGATACT
GCTTATAGATACAGAACTTCTGTTCCAGGTGATGCTGAAGCTATTGAAGCTTTGGATGGTTCTTTCACTA
CCGATACTGTTTTTAGAGTTACTGCTACTGGTGATGGTTTCACTTTGAGAGAAGTTCCAGTTGATCCACC
ATTGACTAAGGTTTTCCCAGATGATGAATCCGATGATGAATCCGATGCTGGTGAAGATGGTGATCCAGAT
TCTAGAACTTTCGTTGCTTATGGTGATGATGGTGATTTGGCTGGTTTCGTTGTTGTTTCTTATTCTGGTT
GGAACAGAAGATTGACTGTTGAAGATATTGAAGTTGCTCCAGAACATAGAGGTCATGGTGTTGGTAGAGC
TTTGATGGGTTTGGCTACTGAATTCGCCAGAGAAAGAGGTGCTGGTCATTTGTGGTTGGAAGTTACCAAT
GTTAATCGGTGTTTAAACCCCAGCGCCTGGCGGGCGCTCACAATTCCACACAACATACGAGCCGGAAGCA
TAAAGTGTAAAGCCTGGGGTGCCTAATGAGTGAGCTAACTCACATTAATTGCGTTGCGCTCACTGCCCGC
TTTCCAGTCGGGAAACCTGTCGTGCCAGCTGCATTAATGAATCGGCCAACGCGCGGGGAGAGGCGGTTTG
CGTATTGGGCGCTCTTCCGCTTCCTCGCTCACTGACTCGCTGCGCTCGGTCGTTCGGCTGCGGCGAGCGG
TATCAGCTCACTCAAAGGCGGTAATACGGTTATCCACAGAATCAGGGGATAACGCAGGAAAGAACATGTG
AGCAAAAGGCCAGCAAAAGGCCAGGAACCGTAAAAAGGCCGCGTTGCTGGCGTTTTTCCATAGGCTCCGC
CCCCCTGACGAGCATCACAAAAATCGACGCTCAAGTCAGAGGTGGCGAAACCCGACAGGACTATAAAGAT
ACCAGGCGTTTCCCCCTGGAAGCTCCCTCGTGCGCTCTCCTGTTCCGACCCTGCCGCTTACCGGATACCT
GTCCGCCTTTCTCCCTTCGGGAAGCGTGGCGCTTTCTCATAGCTCACGCTGTAGGTATCTCAGTTCGGTG
TAGGTCGTTCGCTCCAAGCTGGGCTGTGTGCACGAACCCCCCGTTCAGCCCGACCGCTGCGCCTTATCCG
GTAACTATCGTCTTGAGTCCAACCCGGTAAGACACGACTTATCGCCACTGGCAGCAGCCACTGGTAACAG
GATTAGCAGAGCGAGGTATGTAGGCGGTGCTACAGAGTTCTTGAAGTGGTGGCCTAACTACGGCTACACT
AGAAGGACAGTATTTGGTATCTGCGCTCTGCTGAAGCCAGTTACCTTCGGAAAAAGAGTTGGTAGCTCTT
GATCCGGCAAACAAACCACCGCTGGTAGCGGTGGTTTTTTTGTTTGCAAGCAGCAGATTACGCGCAGAAA
AAAAGGATCTCAAGAAGATCCTTTGATCTTTTCTACGGGGTCTGACGCTCAGTGGAACGAAAACTCACGT
TAAGGGATTTTGGTCATGAGATTATCAAAAAGGATCTTCACCTAGATCCTTTTAAATTAAAAATGAAGTT
TTAAATCAATCTAAAGTATATATGAGTAAACTTGGTCTGACAGTTACCAATGCTTAATCAGTGAGGCACC
TATCTCAGCGATCTGTCTATTTCGTTCATCCATAGTTGCCTGACTCCCCGTCGTGTAGATAACTACGATA
CGGGAGGGCTTACCATCTGGCCCCAGTGCTGCAATGATACCGCGAGACCCACGCTCACCGGCTCCAGATT
TATCAGCAATAAACCAGCCAGCCGGAAGGGCCGAGCGCAGAAGTGGTCCTGCAACTTTATCCGCCTCCAT
CCAGTCTATTAATTGTTGCCGGGAAGCTAGAGTAAGTAGTTCGCCAGTTAATAGTTTGCGCAACGTTGTT
GCCATTGCTACAGGCATCGTGGTGTCACGCTCGTCGTTTGGTATGGCTTCATTCAGCTCCGGTTCCCAAC
GATCAAGGCGAGTTACATGATCCCCCATGTTGTGCAAAAAAGCGGTTAGCTCCTTCGGTCCTCCGATCGT
TGTCAGAAGTAAGTTGGCCGCAGTGTTATCACTCATGGTTATGGCAGCACTGCATAATTCTCTTACTGTC
ATGCCATCCGTAAGATGCTTTTCTGTGACTGGTGAGTACTCAACCAAGTCATTCTGAGAATAGTGTATGC
GGCGACCGAGTTGCTCTTGCCCGGCGTCAATACGGGATAATACCGCGCCACATAGCAGAACTTTAAAAGT
GCTCATCATTGGAAAACGTTCTTCGGGGCGAAAACTCTCAAGGATCTTACCGCTGTTGAGATCCAGTTCG
ATGTAACCCACTCGTGCACCCAACTGATCTTCAGCATCTTTTACTTTCACCAGCGTTTCTGGGTGAGCAA
AAACAGGAAGGCAAAATGCCGCAAAAAAGGGAATAAGGGCGACACGGAAATGTTGAATACTCATACTCTT
CCTTTTTCAATATTATTGAAGCATTTATCAGGGTTATTGTCTCATGAGCGGATACATATTTGAATGTATT
TAGAAAAATAAACAAATAGGGGTTCCGCGCACATTTCCCCGAAAAGTGCCACCTGACGT
