Features (pLannotate 1.2.2; 14 found; start..end, strand, type, name):
    523..556     -  protein_bind   FRT (minimal): supports FLP-mediated excision but not integration (Turan and Bode, 2011) FLP recombinase from the Saccharomyces cerevisiae 2μ plasmid
   1344..5447    +  CDS            cas9: CAS9_STRP1 - Also known as csn1 From Streptococcus pyogenes serotype M1.
   5529..5594    +  CDS            3xFLAG: three tandem FLAG® epitope tags, followed by an enterokinase cleavage site
   5659..5906    +  terminator     CYC1 terminator: S. cerevisiae CYC1; transcription terminator for CYC1
   5949..6227    -  CDS            Iah1 (fragment): IAH1_RAT - Also known as Harpb64. Experimental evidence at transcript level: Swiss-Prot protein existence level 2. Probable lipase. From Rattus norvegicus (Rat).
   6465..7736    +  CDS            FLP: site-specific recombinase FLP is a site-specific recombinase from Saccharomyces cerevisiae. Recombination occurs at FRT sequences.
   8164..8507    +  promoter       TEF promoter: Ashbya gossypii TEF promoter
   8521..8970    +  CDS            sta (fragment): STA_STRLA - Experimental evidence at protein level: Swiss-Prot protein existence level 1. Involved in resistance to streptothricin, a broad-spectrum antibiotic produced by streptomycetes. Detoxifies streptothricin via acetylation of the beta amino group of the first beta-lysyl moiety of streptothricin. From Streptomyces lavendulae.
   9015..9045    -  promoter       lac promoter: promoter for the E. coli lac operon
   9060..9081    -  protein_bind   CAP binding site: CAP binding activates transcription in the presence of cAMP. E. coli catabolite activator protein
   9094..9186    -  CDS            lacI (fragment): lac repressor; lacI; The lac repressor binds to the lac operator to inhibit transcription in E. coli. This inhibition can be relieved by adding lactose or isopropyl-β-D-thiogalactopyranoside (IPTG).
   9369..9957    -  rep_origin     ori: high-copy-number ColE1/pMB1/pBR322/pUC origin of replication
  10128..10988   -  CDS            AmpR: β-lactamase; bla; confers resistance to ampicillin, carbenicillin, and related antibiotics
  10989..11093   -  promoter       AmpR promoter: bla
>Addgene plasmid #90979 | pADH99 | addgene full sequence | sequence record 180505 | Addgene NGS Result
CTAAGAAACCATTATTATCATGACATTAACCTATAAAAATAGGCGTATCACGAGGCCCTTTGACGGCACG
GCCACGCGTTTAAACCGCCTCAAGCCATGGGATATGCTCAAAATATTGCTTAACTGGGGGTTTAACAAAT
ACATGTATGGTAATCCAAATGGGTATGGGGTTAGTAGTAATTTGGTAGTGAAAACCCCGGTAGACGGAGA
ATTAATAAATACCCCAAAATCCACCACAGGACTCGACAGGTACCTGGAGGATGAGGAGACAGAAGTTAGT
AGTAACAATTTGGGGACAGAAGAGGATACAGTGACATCAGAGGAAGAAGACAGCGAAGGTATAGTCAAAA
AGCAATAGGACAGCAAGACAATTTATTTATTTAATAGTTTTTTATAAATGTAAAATCTATCACAACATGT
GTACTTAATTTTCTGTGGTAGGGGAGGCCATTTCGTTGAAACGTGTCGCGAGCGGTTGTGAGAATTGACT
CATTTTGATTATTACGCAACCATTGAAATTTTGAAGTTCCTATACTTTCTAGAGAATAGGAACTTCACAG
CTAACAATTACACAAAAAAAATTCTCTTTTCGATGTAGCAACTATCTTCAACTAAAACATTTTCTCCTTC
GGCCCATGATTGTCCTCCGGGTCGACAGCAAGCCGTTACAATTGAGATGGAAAGCGACCTACCTTCACTC
GATAAGGTGCTTAATTGTACTTCATATAAATCTGGCCCGGATCTAAACAAATGAGTTCCATTAAGCCGTG
GGTTCTCAATTAGGGTTTTTGTTTTTGATTTAGAAAAAAGAGATCAAGATTTGTTTACAGGTGATGCCTT
TTTTTAGAACTTATGCGTTGCAAAAGTTGACTAACGATTTCTATAAGGTGATCCACACTAATTATACAAA
CGTACAAACAGACATACTTTTCCTGCGTTCACCTGATGTTGGCCAGATTTCTCTCTTCATTGCATAGAAC
ATAACCACACTAGGGCAACAGAAAAAAAAAAAAAAAAAGTGCATCGGGAAGTTGTGTTCCATTCATTATA
TGTCTACTACTGCATATGAGTAGCCCACCCACCACCACCATAGTAAGTTTTTGTGTATGCGCGCCGTCAG
GTTATTTCATTTCTGAATTTTTCAACCACCTTACTCCCTTTATTGTTGATTGACAATTTTGCTCACAGTA
AGATCTTTTAGACTCCAATTAATATAAAATAAGTCTGATTTTCCAATTCCTGTTTTTTCTTTTTTTTTCT
GTTTCTATTTCTTTCCTTTTCTCCCTTTTTTTTAATTCTTCATTCAATCATCAATTGATAATTCAGGAAT
ATTACAACCCGGGATGGATAAAAAGTATAGTATTGGTTTAGATATTGGTACTAACTCTGTGGGTTGGGCA
GTTATCACTGACGAATATAAAGTTCCATCAAAGAAATTTAAGGTGTTAGGTAACACTGACAGACACTCAA
TAAAAAAGAATCTTATCGGTGCTCTTTTGTTCGACTCCGGTGAAACTGCCGAGGCTACACGTTTAAAAAG
AACAGCAAGAAGAAGATATACCCGTAGAAAAAATAGAATATGTTATTTACAAGAAATCTTTTCTAATGAA
ATGGCTAAAGTTGATGATTCCTTTTTCCATAGATTGGAAGAGTCATTTTTGGTTGAAGAAGACAAAAAGC
ATGAGAGACATCCAATCTTTGGGAATATAGTTGATGAAGTGGCTTACCATGAAAAATATCCTACCATTTA
TCATTTAAGAAAGAAATTGGTAGATTCAACTGATAAAGCTGACCTTAGATTAATCTATTTAGCACTTGCC
CATATGATTAAATTTAGAGGTCATTTTTTGATTGAAGGTGATTTGAACCCAGATAATTCTGACGTGGATA
AATTATTTATTCAATTAGTCCAAACCTACAACCAATTATTTGAGGAAAATCCAATTAATGCTAGTGGTGT
CGATGCCAAAGCTATATTATCAGCCAGATTATCAAAATCTAGACGTTTGGAAAATTTGATTGCCCAATTG
CCAGGAGAAAAAAAGAATGGATTATTTGGAAACTTGATCGCATTATCATTGGGTTTGACACCAAATTTTA
AATCTAATTTTGATTTAGCTGAAGATGCTAAATTACAATTATCAAAAGACACCTATGACGACGATTTGGA
CAATTTACTTGCTCAAATTGGTGATCAATATGCAGATTTGTTCTTAGCTGCTAAAAACTTATCTGATGCT
ATTTTGTTGTCTGATATTTTGAGAGTGAACACAGAAATAACCAAAGCTCCATTATCAGCATCTATGATCA
AACGTTATGATGAACACCATCAGGATTTGACTTTATTGAAAGCTTTGGTGAGACAACAATTGCCAGAGAA
GTATAAAGAAATCTTTTTCGATCAATCTAAAAACGGGTATGCAGGTTATATTGATGGGGGTGCCTCCCAA
GAGGAATTTTACAAATTTATAAAACCTATTTTAGAAAAGATGGATGGGACTGAGGAACTTTTGGTCAAAT
TGAACAGAGAAGATTTGTTACGTAAACAGAGAACTTTTGATAATGGTAGTATACCTCACCAAATTCATTT
GGGTGAGTTGCATGCAATTTTAAGAAGACAAGAAGATTTTTATCCATTTTTAAAAGATAATAGAGAAAAA
ATCGAGAAAATTTTAACCTTTAGAATTCCATACTATGTTGGGCCTTTGGCTAGAGGTAATTCAAGATTTG
CCTGGATGACACGTAAATCAGAAGAAACTATTACCCCTTGGAATTTTGAAGAGGTTGTTGATAAAGGAGC
ATCAGCACAGAGTTTTATTGAAAGAATGACCAATTTCGATAAAAACTTACCAAATGAAAAAGTTTTACCA
AAACATTCCTTGTTATACGAATATTTTACTGTTTACAATGAACTTACAAAGGTTAAATATGTTACTGAAG
GTATGCGTAAGCCAGCCTTTTTATCTGGAGAACAGAAAAAGGCAATAGTTGATTTATTGTTTAAAACAAA
TAGAAAAGTTACTGTTAAACAATTAAAAGAAGATTACTTTAAGAAAATTGAATGTTTTGATTCAGTTGAA
ATCAGTGGTGTTGAAGACAGATTTAATGCTAGTTTAGGAACTTACCATGATTTACTTAAAATTATCAAAG
ATAAAGATTTCTTGGATAACGAAGAAAATGAAGACATTTTAGAAGACATTGTTTTAACCTTAACTTTATT
CGAAGATAGAGAGATGATTGAAGAACGTTTGAAGACTTATGCACATTTGTTTGACGATAAAGTGATGAAA
CAGTTGAAAAGAAGACGTTATACTGGATGGGGTAGATTGTCTCGTAAATTGATCAATGGAATTAGAGATA
AACAAAGTGGTAAAACTATCTTGGACTTTTTGAAATCTGACGGATTTGCTAATAGAAATTTCATGCAATT
GATCCACGACGATAGTTTGACATTTAAAGAAGACATCCAAAAGGCCCAAGTGAGTGGGCAAGGTGATTCA
TTACATGAACATATTGCAAATTTAGCCGGATCTCCTGCTATTAAGAAAGGGATATTACAAACTGTTAAAG
TTGTGGATGAATTAGTGAAAGTAATGGGAAGACATAAACCTGAAAACATTGTCATTGAGATGGCAAGAGA
AAATCAAACTACACAAAAAGGACAGAAAAATAGTAGAGAACGTATGAAAAGAATAGAAGAGGGTATTAAA
GAATTGGGTAGTCAAATATTGAAAGAACACCCAGTGGAAAATACCCAGTTGCAAAATGAAAAATTATATC
TTTACTACCTTCAAAATGGACGTGATATGTATGTTGATCAGGAATTAGATATAAATAGACTTTCAGATTA
TGATGTAGATCATATAGTTCCACAATCTTTCTTGAAAGATGATTCCATAGACAATAAAGTATTAACTAGA
AGTGATAAAAATAGAGGTAAAAGTGATAATGTCCCAAGTGAGGAAGTCGTCAAAAAGATGAAAAATTACT
GGCGTCAACTTTTGAATGCTAAATTAATTACTCAAAGAAAATTTGATAATTTGACTAAAGCAGAAAGAGG
TGGGCTTTCTGAATTAGATAAAGCCGGGTTCATTAAAAGACAATTGGTCGAAACTAGACAAATTACTAAA
CATGTTGCCCAAATTTTAGATTCCCGTATGAACACTAAGTATGACGAAAATGATAAGTTAATACGTGAGG
TTAAAGTCATTACTTTAAAATCAAAACTTGTCTCTGATTTCAGAAAGGATTTCCAATTCTATAAAGTTAG
AGAAATTAATAATTATCATCATGCTCATGATGCATATTTGAATGCTGTAGTTGGAACTGCTTTAATCAAG
AAATACCCTAAATTAGAATCTGAATTTGTATATGGTGATTACAAAGTCTATGATGTTAGAAAGATGATTG
CTAAATCAGAACAAGAAATTGGTAAAGCTACAGCTAAATACTTCTTTTACTCTAACATTATGAATTTCTT
TAAAACAGAAATTACTTTGGCAAACGGTGAAATTAGAAAAAGACCTCTTATTGAAACAAATGGTGAGACT
GGAGAGATAGTTTGGGACAAAGGGCGTGATTTCGCTACTGTTAGAAAAGTTTTATCAATGCCACAAGTTA
ACATTGTAAAGAAAACAGAGGTTCAAACTGGTGGTTTCTCAAAAGAAAGTATTTTGCCTAAAAGAAATAG
TGATAAATTGATTGCCAGAAAAAAGGATTGGGATCCAAAGAAATATGGTGGTTTCGACTCACCAACCGTA
GCCTATTCTGTTTTGGTTGTGGCAAAGGTTGAAAAGGGTAAAAGTAAAAAGCTTAAATCAGTAAAAGAAC
TTTTGGGTATTACAATAATGGAAAGAAGTTCCTTTGAAAAGAACCCTATTGATTTTTTGGAAGCTAAAGG
TTATAAGGAAGTAAAGAAGGACTTAATAATCAAATTGCCTAAATATTCTTTATTTGAATTAGAAAATGGG
AGAAAAAGAATGTTGGCTTCTGCTGGAGAATTGCAAAAGGGTAATGAATTAGCATTGCCTTCCAAATATG
TTAACTTCTTGTATTTAGCTTCACACTATGAAAAGTTGAAAGGGTCACCAGAAGATAACGAGCAAAAACA
ATTATTTGTTGAACAACACAAACACTACTTAGATGAGATTATAGAACAAATTAGTGAATTCAGTAAAAGA
GTGATATTAGCTGATGCAAATTTAGATAAAGTTTTGTCAGCCTATAACAAACATAGAGATAAGCCAATTA
GAGAACAAGCAGAAAACATTATTCACTTATTTACCCTTACCAATTTAGGAGCACCTGCTGCTTTCAAGTA
TTTTGATACAACAATTGATCGTAAAAGATATACCTCAACAAAAGAAGTCTTAGACGCCACCTTAATTCAT
CAATCAATCACTGGATTGTATGAGACAAGAATTGATTTGTCTCAATTGGGTGGTGATGAAGGGGCTGATC
CTAAGAAGAAAAGAAAAGTTGATCCAAAGAAAAAGCGTAAGGTGGATCCTAAGAAAAAGAGAAAGGTTGA
CTACAAAGACCATGACGGTGATTATAAAGATCATGACATCGACTACAAGGATGACGATGACAAGTGATAA
TGACTGCAGAGATCCATCGACCTGCCGCCAAGCTAATTCCGGGCGAATTTCTGTCGAGTCATGTAATTAG
TTATGTCACGCTTACATTCACGCCCTCCCCCCACATCCGCTCTAACCGAAAAGGAAGGAGTTAGACAACC
TGAAGTCTAGGTCCCTATTTATTTTTTTATAGTTATGTTAGTATTAAGAACGTTATTTATATTTCAAATT
TTTCTTTTTTTTCTGTACAGACGCGTGTACGCATGTAACATTATACTGAAAACCTTGCTTGAGAAGGTTT
TGGGACGCTCGAAGGCTTTAATTTGCGGCCCCAATAATGATTGGTTTGATATTTTTGTCTAGTACCATCT
GTACCATTACACTTAAATTATCTTTATATCTGTCTAACTCGACTGTCTGGATTTCATTGATGTAGTCGTA
TGCATCGTTAGTTCCAAAAAATATTGTCATCAATTTGATATTGGTTTCCGACTCTAAAATTTTTGGAAGA
ATTTGTCTAGCGTGCTCTGAGTTGTAGCCACTGAAACCACGGTTAATAACATCCAATTTTCGGATATACA
CATTCTGTAATGCTGGATGAAAGCCATACTGGGTACAACTAAACTGGGTGATGGAGTCACCGAACAACAC
AAATTTACCGTATTCCATGATTGCTATGGTTGAGAATTTTTTTTTTTTCTTGTCCCACGCCATTTTTCAA
ATTATGCAGTTGAGAATGTTAGTTTTTGTGTACACCCCGTTCGCTGAATATTTCGGAATAATTCAAAGAT
TGGGGAGTGGGGGAGGCGATAGACGAAGACACGGTATAAAAATGGGCAAAATTTTCCCCAACTTTTTGCA
GTGGTTTAACTAATAATCGTCGACATGCCACAATTTGATATATTATGTAAAACACCACCTAAGGTGCTTG
TTCGTCAGTTTGTGGAAAGGTTTGAAAGACCTTCAGGTGAGAAAATAGCATTATGTGCTGCTGAACTAAC
CTATTTATGTTGGATGATTACACATAACGGAACAGCAATCAAGAGAGCCACATTCATGAGCTATAATACT
ATCATAAGCAATTCGTTGAGTTTCGATATTGTCAATAAATCACTCCAGTTTAAATACAAGACGCAAAAAG
CAACAATTTTGGAAGCCTCATTAAAGAAATTGATTCCTGCTTGGGAATTTACAATTATTCCTTACTATGG
ACAAAAACATCAATCTGATATCACTGATATTGTAAGTAGTTTGCAATTACAGTTCGAATCATCGGAAGAA
GCAGATAAGGGAAATAGCCACAGTAAAAAAATGCTTAAAGCACTTCTAAGTGAGGGTGAAAGCATCTGGG
AGATCACTGAGAAAATACTAAATTCGTTTGAGTATACTTCGAGATTTACAAAAACAAAAACTTTATACCA
ATTCCTCTTCCTAGCTACTTTCATCAATTGTGGAAGATTCAGCGATATTAAGAACGTTGATCCGAAATCA
TTTAAATTAGTCCAAAATAAGTATTTGGGAGTAATAATCCAGTGTTTAGTGACAGAGACAAAGACAAGCG
TTAGTAGGCACATATACTTCTTTAGCGCAAGGGGTAGGATCGATCCACTTGTATATTTGGATGAATTTTT
GAGGAATTCTGAACCAGTCCTAAAACGAGTAAATAGGACCGGCAATTCTTCAAGCAATAAACAGGAATAC
CAATTATTAAAAGATAACTTAGTCAGATCGTACAATAAAGCTTTGAAGAAAAATGCGCCTTATTCAATCT
TTGCTATAAAAAATGGCCCAAAATCTCACATTGGAAGACATTTGATGACCTCATTTCTTTCAATGAAGGG
CCTAACGGAGTTGACTAATGTTGTGGGAAATTGGAGCGATAAGCGTGCTTCTGCCGTGGCCAGGACAACG
TATACTCATCAGATAACAGCAATACCTGATCACTACTTCGCACTAGTTTCTCGGTACTATGCATATGATC
CAATATCAAAGGAAATGATAGCATTGAAGGATGAGACTAATCCAATTGAGGAGTGGCAGCATATAGAACA
GCTAAAGGGTAGTGCTGAAGGAAGCATACGATACCCCGCATGGAATGGGATAATATCACAGGAGGTACTA
GACTACCTTTCATCCTACATAAATAGACGCATATAAGAGTGAAATTCTGGAAATCTGGAAATCTGGTTTT
GTATTCTTGTTATTCTTCTTTTTGTTATTACATATATAACTTGTTACTTTTTTAAAAAAATCTTTGTATA
TTTTATAAATATATAAAACTAAATTTAAGAAAAAGAGAAAAATGTTTTATTTGAGAGATTGAAATTTTAC
TTGAATTTAGCTTAGCTTTTATAAAGTATTATTATGTAAAAAAACAAAACAAATATACATTAAAAAGTTA
AGACTATAAAATAGCCACCCAAGGCATTTCTATATCTTGTTGTTGTTGTTTTCATCTTCTGTATCAGAGG
AACTTATTTTATTATTTTCGTCACGGGTATTTTCTCTTGTTTGATGATTCATCCCATTCATTCCATCATA
AAATATCAAGCTTGCCTCGTCCCCGCCGGGTCACCCGGCCAGCGACATGGAGGCCCAGAATACCCTCCTT
GACAGTCTTGACGTGCGCAGCTCAGGGGCATGATGTGACTGTCGCCCGTACATTTAGCCCATACATCCCC
ATGTATAATCATTTGCATCCATACATTTTGATGGCCGCACGGCGCGAAGCAAAAATTACGGCTCCTCGCT
GCAGACCTGCGAGCAGGGAAACGCTCCCCTCACAGACGCGTTGAATTGTCCCCACGCCGCGCCCCTGTAG
AGAAATATAAAAGGTTAGGATTTGCCACTGAGGTTCTTCTTTCATATACTTCCTTTTAAAATCTTGCTAG
GATACAGTTCTCACATCACATCCGAACATAAACAACCGGATCCTACAATTATGTCTACTACTTTGGATGA
TACTGCTTATAGATACAGAACTTCTGTTCCAGGTGATGCTGAAGCTATTGAAGCTTTGGATGGTTCTTTC
ACTACCGATACTGTTTTTAGAGTTACTGCTACTGGTGATGGTTTCACTTTGAGAGAAGTTCCAGTTGATC
CACCATTGACTAAGGTTTTCCCAGATGATGAATCCGATGATGAATCCGATGCTGGTGAAGATGGTGATCC
AGATTCTAGAACTTTCGTTGCTTATGGTGATGATGGTGATTTGGCTGGTTTCGTTGTTGTTTCTTATTCT
GGTTGGAACAGAAGATTGACTGTTGAAGATATTGAAGTTGCTCCAGAACATAGAGGTCATGGTGTTGGTA
GAGCTTTGATGGGTTTGGCTACTGAATTCGCCAGAGAAAGAGGTGCTGGTCATTTGTGGTTGGAAGTTAC
CAATGTTAATCGGTGTTTAAACCCCAGCGCCTGGCGGGCGCTCACAATTCCACACAACATACGAGCCGGA
AGCATAAAGTGTAAAGCCTGGGGTGCCTAATGAGTGAGCTAACTCACATTAATTGCGTTGCGCTCACTGC
CCGCTTTCCAGTCGGGAAACCTGTCGTGCCAGCTGCATTAATGAATCGGCCAACGCGCGGGGAGAGGCGG
TTTGCGTATTGGGCGCTCTTCCGCTTCCTCGCTCACTGACTCGCTGCGCTCGGTCGTTCGGCTGCGGCGA
GCGGTATCAGCTCACTCAAAGGCGGTAATACGGTTATCCACAGAATCAGGGGATAACGCAGGAAAGAACA
TGTGAGCAAAAGGCCAGCAAAAGGCCAGGAACCGTAAAAAGGCCGCGTTGCTGGCGTTTTTCCATAGGCT
CCGCCCCCCTGACGAGCATCACAAAAATCGACGCTCAAGTCAGAGGTGGCGAAACCCGACAGGACTATAA
AGATACCAGGCGTTTCCCCCTGGAAGCTCCCTCGTGCGCTCTCCTGTTCCGACCCTGCCGCTTACCGGAT
ACCTGTCCGCCTTTCTCCCTTCGGGAAGCGTGGCGCTTTCTCATAGCTCACGCTGTAGGTATCTCAGTTC
GGTGTAGGTCGTTCGCTCCAAGCTGGGCTGTGTGCACGAACCCCCCGTTCAGCCCGACCGCTGCGCCTTA
TCCGGTAACTATCGTCTTGAGTCCAACCCGGTAAGACACGACTTATCGCCACTGGCAGCAGCCACTGGTA
ACAGGATTAGCAGAGCGAGGTATGTAGGCGGTGCTACAGAGTTCTTGAAGTGGTGGCCTAACTACGGCTA
CACTAGAAGAACAGTATTTGGTATCTGCGCTCTGCTGAAGCCAGTTACCTTCGGAAAAAGAGTTGGTAGC
TCTTGATCCGGCAAACAAACCACCGCTGGTAGCGGTGGTTTTTTTGTTTGCAAGCAGCAGATTACGCGCA
GAAAAAAAGGATCTCAAGAAGATCCTTTGATCTTTTCTACGGGGTCTGACGCTCAGTGGAACGAAAACTC
ACGTTAAGGGATTTTGGTCATGAGATTATCAAAAAGGATCTTCACCTAGATCCTTTTAAATTAAAAATGA
AGTTTTAAATCAATCTAAAGTATATATGAGTAAACTTGGTCTGACAGTTACCAATGCTTGATCAGTGAGG
CACCTATCTCAGCGATCTGTCTATTTCGTTCATCCATAGTTGCCTGACTCCCCGTCGTGTAGATAACTAC
GATACGGGAGGGCTTACCATCTGGCCCCAGTGCTGCAATGATACCGCGAGACCCACGCTCACCGGCTCCA
GATTTATCAGCAATAAACCAGCCAGCCGGAAGGGCCGAGCGCAGAAGTGGTCCTGCAACTTTATCCGCCT
CCATCCAGTCTATTAATTGTTGCCGGGAAGCTAGAGTAAGTAGTTCGCCAGTTAATAGTTTGCGCAACGT
TGTTGCCATTGCTACAGGCATCGTGGTGTCACGCTCGTCGTTTGGTATGGCTTCATTCAGCTCCGGTTCC
CAACGATCAAGGCGAGTTACATGATCCCCCATGTTGTGCAAAAAAGCGGTTAGCTCCTTCGGTCCTCCGA
TCGTTGTCAGAAGTAAGTTGGCCGCAGTGTTATCACTCATGGTTATGGCAGCACTGCATAATTCTCTTAC
TGTCATGCCATCCGTAAGATGCTTTTCTGTGACTGGTGAGTACTCAACCAAGTCATTCTGAGAATAGTGT
ATGCGGCGACCGAGTTGCTCTTGCCCGGCGTCAATACGGGATAATACCGCGCCACATAGCAGAACTTTAA
AAGTGCTCATCATTGGAAAACGTTCTTCGGGGCGAAAACTCTCAAGGATCTTACCGCTGTTGAGATCCAG
TTCGATGTAACCCACTCGTGCACCCAACTGATCTTCAGCATCTTTTACTTTCACCAGCGTTTCTGGGTGA
GCAAAAACAGGAAGGCAAAATGCCGCAAAAAAGGGAATAAGGGCGACACGGAAATGTTGAATACTCATAC
TCTTCCTTTTTCAATATTATTGAAGCATTTATCAGGGTTATTGTCTCATGAGCGGATACATATTTGAATG
TATTTAGAAAAATAAACAAATAGGGGTTCCGCGCACATTTCCCCGAAAAGTGCCACCTGACGT
